Addgene plasmid #163341: pMY-CD90.2-P2A-BlastDYK-Rluc_miR
Purpose: Retroviral vector for negative control of knockdown expressing a non-target miR against Renilla luciferase and expression of a Ly6G surface marker and a DYK-tagged Blasticidin selection marker
Depositing lab: Louis Ates & Teunis Geijtenbeek. Depositing organization: Academic Medical Center, University of Amsterdam. Publication: An optimized retroviral toolbox for overexpression and genetic perturbation of primary lymphocytes. van der Donk LEH, van der Spek J, van Duivenvoorde T, Ten Brink MS, Geijtenbeek TBH, Kuijl CP, van Heijst JWJ, Ates LS. Biol Open. 2022 Feb 15;11(2):bio059032. doi: 10.1242/bio.059032. Epub 2022 Mar 1. PubMed 35229875.
Backbone
  Vector backbone: pMY
  Vector type: Mammalian Expression, Retroviral, RNAi
  Selectable markers: Blasticidin
Growth in bacteria
  Bacterial resistance: Ampicillin, 100 μg/mL
  Growth temperature: 37°C
  Growth strain: NEB Stable
  Copy number: High Copy
Gene/Insert
  Gene/Insert name: CD90.2 (alt name: Thy1b)
  gRNA/shRNA sequence: AGGAATTATAATGCTTATCTA
  Species: M. musculus (mouse)
  Entrez Gene: Thy1 (a.k.a. CD90, T25, Thy-1, Thy-1.2, Thy1.1, Thy1.2)
  Promoter: LTR
  Cloning method: Restriction Enzyme; 5′ cloning site Unknown (unknown if destroyed); 3′ cloning site Unknown (unknown if destroyed)
Terms and licenses: Academic/Nonprofit Terms; Industry Terms: Not Available to Industry
Depositor comments: Please visit https://www.biorxiv.org/content/10.1101/2021.01.08.425881v1 for bioRxiv preprint.
How to cite: pMY-CD90.2-P2A-BlastDYK-Rluc_miR was a gift from Louis Ates & Teunis Geijtenbeek (Addgene plasmid # 163341 ; http://n2t.net/addgene:163341 ; RRID:Addgene_163341)
