[The description below was written by a language model from this plasmid's Addgene catalogue record and pLannotate feature annotations shown in this document.]
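Description:
pMY-CD90.2-P2A-BlastDYK-Rluc_miR is a 6.2 kb gammaretroviral vector on the pMY backbone, intended for transduction of mammalian cells. The associated work describes a toolbox for primary lymphocytes. In bacteria it is maintained through a high-copy ColE1/pUC-type origin and an ampicillin resistance gene (β-lactamase with its own promoter). The viral portion is bounded by two Moloney murine leukemia virus LTRs. It also carries the MMLV Ψ packaging signal, a truncated gag lacking its start codon, and a pol segment containing the splice acceptor. These elements allow the transcript to be packaged into particles when gag, pol and env are supplied in trans, and to integrate into target cells.

Expression is driven by the 5′ LTR. The transcript encodes mouse Thy1 (CD90.2), a surface marker that lets transduced cells be detected or sorted. According to the construct name, a P2A self-cleaving peptide links Thy1 to the blasticidin S deaminase gene (bsr). The bsr coding sequence carries a C-terminal DYK (FLAG-type) epitope, annotated as a partial FLAG match. Downstream of the coding region, human miR-30a 5′ and 3′ flanking sequences frame an artificial microRNA hairpin. The same LTR transcript therefore delivers marker, drug selection and RNAi.

Here the hairpin targets Renilla luciferase, which has no endogenous target in mammalian cells, so the construct serves as the non-targeting negative control for matched knockdown vectors. The catalogue purpose text mentions a Ly6G surface marker, but the name, insert field and feature table all indicate Thy1/CD90.2. Short env and lacI fragments are annotated as backbone remnants.
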