Features (pLannotate 1.2.2; 15 found; start..end, strand, type, name):
     22..615     +  LTR            LTR: long terminal repeat from Moloney murine leukemia virus
    746..1044    +  misc_feature   MMLV Ψ (fragment): packaging signal of Moloney murine leukemia virus (MMLV)
   1103..1519    +  CDS            gag (truncated): truncated Moloney murine leukemia virus (MMLV) gag gene lacking the start codon
   1529..1907    +  misc_feature   pol region: Moloney murine leukemia virus (MMLV) pol region containing the splice acceptor site
   1974..2459    +  CDS            Thy1: THY1_MOUSE - Also known as Thy-1. Experimental evidence at protein level: Swiss-Prot protein existence level 1. May play a role in cell-cell or cell-ligand interactions during synaptogenesis and other events in the brain. From Mus musculus (Mouse).
   2532..2951    +  CDS            bsr: BSR_BACCE - Experimental evidence at protein level: Swiss-Prot protein existence level 1. Catalyzes the deamination of the cytosine moiety of the antibiotics blasticidin S, cytomycin and acetylblasticidin S. From Bacillus cereus.
   2961..2983    +  CDS            5xFLAG (fragment): five tandem FLAG® epitope tags
   3011..3104    +  ncRNA          5' miR-30a: sequence upstream of the 71-nt precursor of the human miR-30a microRNA (Zeng et al., 2002) miRNA
   3231..3343    +  ncRNA          3' miR-30a: sequence downstream of the 71-nt precursor of the human miR-30a microRNA (Zeng et al., 2002) miRNA
   3406..3504    +  CDS            env (fragment): murine leukemia virus gPr80 envelope polyprotein precursor; env; proteolytically cleaved into gp70SU and p15TM subunits
   3546..4135    +  LTR            LTR: long terminal repeat from Moloney murine leukemia virus
   4201..4253    -  CDS            lacI (fragment): lac repressor; lacI; The lac repressor binds to the lac operator to inhibit transcription in E. coli. This inhibition can be relieved by adding lactose or isopropyl-β-D-thiogalactopyranoside (IPTG).
   4436..5024    -  rep_origin     ori: high-copy-number ColE1/pMB1/pBR322/pUC origin of replication
   5188..6048    -  CDS            AmpR: β-lactamase; bla; confers resistance to ampicillin, carbenicillin, and related antibiotics
   6049..6153    -  promoter       AmpR promoter: bla
>Addgene plasmid #163341 | pMY-CD90.2-P2A-BlastDYK-Rluc_miR | addgene full sequence | sequence record 322055 | Addgene NGS Result
CCCGAAAAGTGCCACCTGCATAATGAAAGACCCCACCTGTAGGTTTGGCAAGCTAGCTTAAGTAACGCCA
TTTTGCAAGGCATGGAAAAATACATAACTGAGAATAGAAAAGTTCAGATCAAGGTCAGGAACAGATGGAA
CAGCTGAATATGGGCCAAACAGGATATCTGTGGTAAGCAGTTCCTGCCCCGGCTCAGGGCCAAGAACAGA
TGGAACAGCTGAATATGGGCCAAACAGGATATCTGTGGTAAGCAGTTCCTGCCCCGGCTCAGGGCCAAGA
ACAGATGGTCCCCAGATGCGGTCCAGCCCTCAGCAGTTTCTAGAGAACCATCAGATGTTTCCAGGGTGCC
CCAAGGACCTGAAATGACCCTGTGCCTTATTTGAACTAACCAATCAGTTCGCTTCTCGCTTCTGTTCGCG
CGCTTCTGCTCCCCGAGCTCAATAAAAGAGCCCACAACCCCTCACTCGGCGCGCCAGTCCTCCGATTGAC
TGAGTCGCCCGGGTACCCGTATTCCCAATAAAGCCTCTTGCTGTTTGCATCCGAATCGTGGACTCGCTGA
TCCTTGGGAGGGTCTCCTCAGATTGATTGACTGCCCACCTCGGGGGTCTTTCATTTGGAGGTTCCACCGA
GATTTGGAGACCCCTGCCCAGGGACCACCGACCCCCCCGCCGGGAGGTAAGCTGGCCAGCGGTCGTTTCG
TGTCTGTCTCTGTCTTTGTGCGTGTTTGTGCCGGCATCTAATGTTTGCGCCTGCGTCTGTACTAGTTAGC
TAACTAGCTCTGTATCTGGCGGACCCGTGGTGGAACTGACGAGTTCGGAACACCCGGCCGCAACCCTGGG
AGACGTCCCAGGGACTTCGGGGGCCGTTTTTGTGGCCCGACCTGAGTCCAAAAATCCCGATCGTTTTGGA
CTCTTTGGTGCACCCCCCTAATAGGAGGGATATGTGGTTCTGGTAGGAGACGAGAACCTAAAACAGTTCC
CGCCTCCGTCTGAATTTTTGCTTTCGGTTTGGGACCGAAGCCGCGCCGCGCGTCTTGTCTGCTGCAGCAT
CGTTCTGTGTTGTCTCTGTCTGACTGTGTTTCTGTATTTGTCTGAAAATTAGGGCCAGACTGTTACCACT
CCCTTAAGTTTGACCTTAGGTCACTGGAAAGATGTCGAGCGGATCGCTCACAACCAGTCGGTAGATGTCA
AGAAGAGACGTTGGGTTACCTTCTGCTCTGCAGAATGGCCAACCTTTAACGTCGGATGGCCGCGAGACGG
CACCTTTAACCGAGACCTCATCACCCAGGTTAAGATCAAGGTCTTTTCACCTGGCCCGCATGGACACCCA
GACCAGGTCCCCTACATCGTGACCTGGGAAGCCTTGGCTTTTGACCCCCCTCCCTGGGTCAAGCCCTTTG
TACACCCTAAGCCTCCGCCTCCTCTTCCTCCATCCGCCCCGTCTCTCCCCCTTGAACCTCCTCGTTCGAC
CCCGCCTCGATCCTCCCTTTATCCAGCCCTCACTCCTTCTCTAGGCGCCCCCATATGGCCATATGAGATC
TTATATGGGGCACCCCCGCCCCTTGTAAACTTCCCTGACCCTGACATGACAAGAGTTACTAACAGCCCCT
CTCTCCAAGCTCACTTACAGGCTCTCTACTTAGTCCAGCACGAAGTCTGGAGACCTCTGGCGGCAGCCTA
CCAAGAACAACTGGACCGACCGGCCGGTGGTACCTCACCCTTACCGAGTCGGCGACACAGTGTGGGTCCG
CCGACACCAGACTAAGAACCTAGAACCTCGCTGGAAAGGACCTTACACAGTCCTGCTGACCACCCCCACC
GCCCTCAAAGTAGACGGCATCGCAGCTTGGATACACGCCGCCCACGTGAAGGCTGCCGACCCCGGGGGTG
GACCATCCTCTAGACTGCCGGATCTAGCTAGTTAATTAACTCCGTGGATCCGGTCGTGCGGCCGCACGGA
AACGCGTGCCACCATGAACCCCGCCATCTCTGTGGCCCTGCTGCTGTCTGTGCTGCAGGTGTCCAGAGGC
CAGAAAGTGACCAGCCTGACCGCCTGCCTCGTGAACCAGAACCTGAGACTGGACTGCAGACACGAGAACA
ACACCAAGGACAACAGCATCCAGCACGAGTTCTCCCTGACCCGCGAGAAGAGAAAACACGTGCTGAGCGG
CACCCTGGGCATCCCCGAGCACACCTACAGATCCAGAGTGACCCTGAGCAACCAGCCCTACATCAAGGTG
CTGACCCTGGCCAACTTCACCACAAAGGACGAGGGCGACTACTTCTGCGAACTGCAGGTGTCAGGCGCCA
ACCCCATGAGCAGCAACAAGAGCATCAGCGTGTACAGAGACAAGCTCGTGAAGTGCGGCGGCATCAGCCT
GCTGGTGCAGAACACCTCTTGGATGCTGTTGCTGCTGCTGAGCCTGAGCCTGCTGCAGGCCCTGGACTTC
ATCTCTCTGGGCAGCGGCGTCGACGCCACAAACTTCAGCCTGCTGAGACAGGCTGGCGACGTGGAAGAGA
ATCCTGGACCTATGAAAACATTTAACATTTCTCAACAAGATCTAGAATTAGTAGAAGTAGCGACAGAGAA
GATTACAATGCTTTATGAGGATAATAAACATCATGTGGGAGCGGCAATTCGTACGAAAACAGGAGAAATC
ATTTCGGCAGTACATATTGAAGCGTATATAGGACGAGTAACTGTTTGTGCAGAAGCCATTGCGATTGGTA
GTGCAGTTTCGAATGGACAAAAGGATTTTGACACGATTGTAGCTGTTAGACACCCTTATTCTGACGAAGT
AGATAGAAGTATTCGAGTGGTAAGTCCTTGTGGTATGTGTAGGGAGTTGATTTCAGACTATGCACCAGAT
TGTTTTGTGTTAATAGAAATGAATGGCAAGTTAGTCAAAACTACGATTGAAGAACTCATTCCACTCAAAT
ATACCCGAAATGGCAGCGGCGACTACAAGGACGACGACGACAAATGACCTGCAGGTTTCTGAAGCTTTGT
TTGAATGAGGCTTCAGTACTTTACAGAATCGTTGCCTGCACATCTTGGAAACACTTGCTGGGATTACTTC
TTCAGGTTAACCCAACAGAAGGCTCGAGAAGGTATATTGCTGTTGACAGTGAGCGCAGGAATTATAATGC
TTATCTATAGTGAAGCCACAGATGTATAGATAAGCATTATAATTCCTATGCCTACTGCCTCGGACTTCAA
GGGGCTAGAATTCAAGGGGCTACTTTAGGAGCAATTATCTTGTTTACTAAAACTGAATACCTTGCTATCT
CTTTGATACATTTTTACAAAGCTGAATTAAAATGGTATAAATTAAATCACTTTATCGATTGCATTGGGTC
GATCGACCGGGCCGCCAGCACAGTGGTCGATCGAGGGGGGGCCCGCGATTAGTCCAATTTGTTAAAGACA
GGATATCAGTGGTCCAGGCTCTAGTTTTGACTCAACAATATCACCAGCTGAAGCCTATAGAGTACGAGCC
ATAGATAGAATAAAAGATTTTATTTAGTCTCCAGAAAAAGGGGGGAATGAAAGACCCCACCTGTAGGTTT
GGCAAGCTAGCTTAAGTAACGCCATTTTGCAAGGCATGGAAAATACATAACTGAGAATAGAGAAGTTCAG
ATCAAGGTTAGGAACAGAGAGACAGCAGAATATGGGCCAAACAGGATATCTGTGGTAAGCAGTTCCTGCC
CCGGCTCAGGGCCAAGAACAGTTGGAACAGCAGAATATGGGCCAAACAGGATATCTGTGGTAAGCAGTTC
CTGCCCCGGCTCAGGGCCAAGAACAGATGGTCCCCAGATGCGGTCCCGCCCTCAGCAGTTTCTAGAGAAC
CATCAGATGTTTCCAGGGTGCCCCAAGGACCTGAAATGACCCTGTGCCTTATTTGAACTAACCAATCAGT
TCGCTTCTCGCTTCTGTTCGCGCGCTTCTGCTCCCCGAGCTCAATAAAAGAGCCCACAACCCCTCACTCG
GCGCGCCAGTCCTCCGATAGACTGCGTCGCCCGGGTACCCGTGTATCCAATAAACCCTCTTGCAGTTGCA
TCCGACTTGTGGTCTCGCTGTTCCTTGGGAGGGTCTCCTCTGAGTGATTGACTACCCGTCAGCGGGGGTC
TTTCACATGCAGCATGTATCAAAATTAATTTGGTTTTTTTTCTTAAGTATTTACATTAAATGGCCATAGT
TGCATTAATGAATCGGCCAACGCGCGGGGAGAGGCGGTTTGCGTATTGGGCGCTCTTCCGCTTCCTCGCT
CACTGACTCGCTGCGCTCGGTCGTTCGGCTGCGGCGAGCGGTATCAGCTCACTCAAAGGCGGTAATACGG
TTATCCACAGAATCAGGGGATAACGCAGGAAAGAACATGTGAGCAAAAGGCCAGCAAAAGGCCAGGAACC
GTAAAAAGGCCGCGTTGCTGGCGTTTTTCCATAGGCTCCGCACCCCTGACGAGCATCACAAAAATCGACG
CTCAAGTCAGAGGTGGCGAAACCCGACAGGACTATAAAGATACCAGGCGTTTCCCCCTGGAAGCTCCCTC
GTGCGCTCTCCTGTTCCGACCCTGCCGCTTACCGGATACCTGTCCGCCTTTCTCCCTTCGGGAAGCGTGG
CGCTTTCTCATAGCTCACGCTGTAGGTATCTCAGTTCGGTGTAGGTCGTTCGCTCCAAGCTGGGCTGTGT
GCACGAACCCCCCGTTCAGCCCGACCGCTGCGCCTTATCCGGTAACTATCGTCTTGAGTCCAACCCGGTA
AGACACGACTTATCGCCACTGGCAGCAGCCACTGGTAACAGGATTAGCAGAGCGAGGTATGTAGGCGGTG
CTACAGAGTTCTTGAAGTGGTGGCCTAACTACGGCTACACTAGAAGAACAGTATTTGGTATCTGCGCTCT
GCTGAAGCCAGTTACCTTCGGAAAAAGAGTTGGTAGCTCTTGATCCGGCAAACAAACCACCGCTGGTAGC
GGTGGTTTTTTTGTTTGCAAGCAGCAGATTACGCGCAGAAAAAAAGGATCTCAAGAAGATCCTTTGATCT
TTTCTACGGGGTCTGACGCTCAGTGGAACGAAAACTCACGTTAAGGGATTTTGGTCATGAGATTATCAAA
AAGGATCTTCACCTAGATCCTTTTGCGGCCGGCCGCAAATCAATCTAAAGTATATATGAGTAAACTTGGT
CTGACAGTTACCAATGCTTAATCAGTGAGGCACCTATCTCAGCGATCTGTCTATTTCGTTCATCCATAGT
TGCCTGACTCCCCGTCGTGTAGATAACTACGATACGGGAGGGCTTACCATCTGGCCCCAGTGCTGCAATG
ATACCGCGAGACCCACGCTCACCGGCTCCAGATTTATCAGCAATAAACCAGCCAGCCGGAAGGGCCGAGC
GCAGAAGTGGTCCTGCAACTTTATCCGCCTCCATCCAGTCTATTAATTGTTGCCGGGAAGCTAGAGTAAG
TAGTTCGCCAGTTAATAGTTTGCGCAACGTTGTTGCCATTGCTACAGGCATCGTGGTGTCACGCTCGTCG
TTTGGTATGGCTTCATTCAGCTCCGGTTCCCAACGATCAAGGCGAGTTACATGATCCCCCATGTTGTGCA
AAAAAGCGGTTAGCTCCTTCGGTCCTCCGATCGTTGTCAGAAGTAAGTTGGCCGCAGTGTTATCACTCAT
GGTTATGGCAGCACTGCATAATTCTCTTACTGTCATGCCATCCGTAAGATGCTTTTCTGTGACTGGTGAG
TACTCAACCAAGTCATTCTGAGAATAGTGTATGCGGCGACCGAGTTGCTCTTGCCCGGCGTCAATACGGG
ATAATACCGCGCCACATAGCAGAACTTTAAAAGTGCTCATCATTGGAAAACGTTCTTCGGGGCGAAAACT
CTCAAGGATCTTACCGCTGTTGAGATCCAGTTCGATGTAACCCACTCGTGCACCCAACTGATCTTCAGCA
TCTTTTACTTTCACCAGCGTTTCTGGGTGAGCAAAAACAGGAAGGCAAAATGCCGCAAAAAAGGGAATAA
GGGCGACACGGAAATGTTGAATACTCATACTCTTCCTTTTTCAATATTATTGAAGCATTTATCAGGGTTA
TTGTCTCATGAGCGGATACATATTTGAATGTATTTAGAAAAATAAACAAATAGGGGTTCCGCGCACATTT
C
